>Addgene plasmid #135357 | S1 1029 CP ABEMax strategy 1 | addgene full sequence | sequence record 267707 | Addgene NGS Result
TTAAGCCAGTATCTGCTCCCTGCTTGTGTGTTGGAGGTCGCTGAGTAGTGCGCGAGCAAAATTTAAGCTA
CAACAAGGCAAGGCTTGACCGACAATTGCATGAAGAATCTGCTTAGGGTTAGGCGTTTTGCGCTGCTTCG
CGATGTACGGGCCAGATATACGCGTTGACATTGATTATTGACTAGTTATTAATAGTAATCAATTACGGGG
TCATTAGTTCATAGCCCATATATGGAGTTCCGCGTTACATAACTTACGGTAAATGGCCCGCCTGGCTGAC
CGCCCAACGACCCCCGCCCATTGACGTCAATAATGACGTATGTTCCCATAGTAACGCCAATAGGGACTTT
CCATTGACGTCAATGGGTGGAGTATTTACGGTAAACTGCCCACTTGGCAGTACATCAAGTGTATCATATG
CCAAGTACGCCCCCTATTGACGTCAATGACGGTAAATGGCCCGCCTGGCATTATGCCCAGTACATGACCT
TATGGGACTTTCCTACTTGGCAGTACATCTACGTATTAGTCATCGCTATTACCATGGTGATGCGGTTTTG
GCAGTACATCAATGGGCGTGGATAGCGGTTTGACTCACGGGGATTTCCAAGTCTCCACCCCATTGACGTC
AATGGGAGTTTGTTTTGGCACCAAAATCAACGGGACTTTCCAAAATGTCGTAACAACTCCGCCCCATTGA
CGCAAATGGGCGGTAGGCGTGTACGGTGGGAGGTCTATATAAGCAGAGCTCTCTGGCTAACTAGAGAACC
CACTGCTTACTGGCTTATCGAAATTAATACGACTCACTATAGGGAGACCCAAGCTGGCTAGCGTTTAAAC
TTAAGCTTGGTACCGCCACCATGTCTGAAGTCGAGTTTAGCCACGAGTATTGGATGAGGCACGCACTGAC
CCTGGCAAAGCGAGCATGGGATGAAAGAGAAGTCCCCGTGGGCGCCGTGCTGGTGCACAACAATAGAGTG
ATCGGAGAGGGATGGAACAGGCCAATCGGCCGCCACGACCCTACCGCACACGCAGAGATCATGGCACTGA
GGCAGGGAGGCCTGGTCATGCAGAATTACCGCCTGATCGATGCCACCCTGTATGTGACACTGGAGCCATG
CGTGATGTGCGCAGGAGCAATGATCCACAGCAGGATCGGAAGAGTGGTGTTCGGAGCACGGGACGCCAAG
ACCGGCGCAGCAGGCTCCCTGATGGATGTGCTGCACCACCCCGGCATGAACCACCGGGTGGAGATCACAG
AGGGAATCCTGGCAGACGAGTGCGCCGCCCTGCTGAGCGATTTCTTTAGAATGCGGAGACAGGAGATCAA
GGCCCAGAAGAAGGCACAGAGCTCCACCGACTCTGGAGGATCTAGCGGAGGATCCTCTGGAAGCGAGACA
CCAGGCACAAGCGAGTCCGCCACACCAGAGAGCTCCGGCGGCTCCTCCGGAGGATCCTCTGAGGTGGAGT
TTTCCCACGAGTACTGGATGAGACATGCCCTGACCCTGGCCAAGAGGGCACGCGATGAGAGGGAGGTGCC
TGTGGGAGCCGTGCTGGTGCTGAACAATAGAGTGATCGGCGAGGGCTGGAACAGAGCCATCGGCCTGCAC
GACCCAACAGCCCATGCCGAAATTATGGCCCTGAGACAGGGCGGCCTGGTCATGCAGAACTACAGACTGA
TTGACGCCACCCTGTACGTGACATTCGAGCCTTGCGTGATGTGCGCCGGCGCCATGATCCACTCTAGGAT
CGGCCGCGTGGTGTTTGGCGTGAGGAACGCAAAAACCGGCGCCGCAGGCTCCCTGATGGACGTGCTGCAC
TACCCCGGCATGAATCACCGCGTCGAAATTACCGAGGGAATCCTGGCAGATGAATGTGCCGCCCTGCTGT
GCTATTTCTTTCGGATGCCTAGACAGGTGTTCAATGCTCAGAAGAAGGCCCAGAGCTCCACCGACCCGAA
GAAAAAGCGTAAAGTGGGTAGCAGCGGCAGCCCGAAAAAGAAACGCAAAGTGGGTAGCGACGCTCTGGAT
GACTTCGACCTGGATATGCTGGGCAGCGACGCCCTGGATGACTTTGGCGGTGGCAGCATAGGCAAGGCAA
CCGCTAAGTATTTTTTTTACAGCAACATCATGAACTTCTTTAAGACCGAGATTACCCTGGCCAACGGTGA
AATCCGTAAACGCCCGCTGATTGAAACCAACGGTGAAACCGGCGAAATCGTGTGGGACAAGGGCCGTGAT
TTTGCGACCGTGCGCAAAGTGCTGTCCATGCCGCAGGTGAACATTGTGAAGAAAACCGAGGTGCAGACCG
GCGGTTTCAGCAAGGAAAGCATTCTGCCGAAACGTAACAGCGACAAGCTGATCGCCCGCAAGAAAGATTG
GGACCCGAAGAAATACGGCGGTTTCGATAGCCCGACCGTGGCTTATAGCGTGCTGGTGGTGGCCAAAGTG
GAGAAGGGTAAAAGCAAGAAACTGAAGAGCGTGAAAGAACTGCTGGGCATCACCATTATGGAGCGTAGCA
GCTTCGAAAAGAACCCGATCGACTTTCTGGAGGCGAAGGGTTACAAGGAAGTGAAGAAAGATCTGATCAT
TAAGCTGCCGAAATACAGCCTGTTTGAGCTGGAAAATGGTCGTAAACGTATGCTGGCCAGCGCCGGCGAG
CTGCAAAAGGGCAACGAACTGGCGCTGCCGAGCAAATATGTGAACTTCCTGTACCTGGCCAGCCACTATG
AGAAGCTGAAAGGTAGCCCGGAGGACAACGAACAGAAGCAGCTGTTTGTGGAGCAGCACAAACACTATCT
GGATGAGATCATTGAACAGATCAGCGAGTTCAGCAAGCGTGTGATTCTGGCGGACGCTAACCTGGATAAA
GTGCTGAGCGCCTACAACAAACACCGTGACAAGCCGATCCGCGAGCAGGCGGAAAACATCATTCACCTGT
TCACCCTGACCAACCTGGGTGCGCCGGCCGCGTTCAAGTACTTTGACACCACCATTGATCGTAAACGCTA
TACCAGCACCAAGGAGGTGCTGGATGCTACCCTGATCCACCAGAGCATTACCGGCCTGTACGAAACCCGT
ATTGATCTGAGCCAGCTGGGCGGTGACGGCGGTAGCGGCGGTAGCGGCGGTAGCGGCGGTAGCGGCGGTA
GCGGCGGTAGCGGCGGTGACAAGAAATATAGCATCGGTCTGGCGATTGGCACCAACAGCGTGGGTTGGGC
TGTGATCACCGATGAGTACAAGGTGCCGAGCAAGAAGTTCAAGGTGCTGGGCAACACCGACCGCCACAGC
ATCAAGAAAAACCTGATTGGTGCCCTGCTGTTTGATAGCGGTGAAACCGCCGAGGCCACCCGTCTGAAGC
GCACCGCCCGTCGCCGTTACACCCGTCGTAAAAACCGTATCTGCTACCTGCAAGAGATTTTCAGCAACGA
AATGGCCAAAGTGGACGATAGCTTCTTTCACCGCCTGGAGGAGAGCTTCCTGGTGGAGGAAGACAAGAAA
CACGAGCGTCACCCGATCTTTGGCAACATTGTGGATGAGGTGGCTTACCACGAAAAGTATCCGACCATCT
ACCACCTGCGTAAGAAACTGGTGGATAGCACCGACAAGGCCGATCTGCGCCTGATCTATCTGGCTCTGGC
CCACATGATCAAGTTCCGTGGTCACTTTCTGATCGAGGGCGACCTGAACCCGGATAACAGCGATGTGGAC
AAGCTGTTCATCCAGCTGGTGCAGACCTACAACCAGCTGTTTGAGGAAAACCCGATTAACGCCAGCGGTG
TGGACGCGAAGGCTATCCTGAGCGCGCGTCTGAGCAAAAGCCGCCGTCTGGAGAACCTGATCGCGCAGCT
GCCGGGTGAAAAGAAAAACGGTCTGTTTGGCAACCTGATTGCTCTGAGCCTGGGCCTGACCCCGAACTTC
AAAAGCAACTTTGACCTGGCGGAGGATGCTAAGCTGCAACTGAGCAAGGATACCTATGACGATGACCTGG
ACAACCTGCTGGCGCAGATCGGCGACCAGTACGCTGATCTGTTCCTGGCTGCCAAGAACCTGAGCGATGC
GATCCTGCTGAGCGACATTCTGCGTGTGAACACCGAGATTACCAAGGCCCCGCTGAGCGCGAGCATGATC
AAACGCTATGATGAACACCACCAGGACCTGACCCTGCTGAAAGCTCTGGTGCGTCAGCAGCTGCCGGAGA
AGTACAAAGAAATCTTCTTTGACCAGAGCAAGAACGGTTACGCCGGCTATATTGATGGCGGTGCGAGCCA
GGAGGAGTTCTACAAGTTTATCAAACCGATTCTGGAGAAAATGGACGGCACCGAGGAACTGCTGGTGAAG
CTGAACCGTGAAGATCTGCTGCGTAAACAGCGCACCTTCGACAACGGTAGCATCCCGCACCAGATTCACC
TGGGTGAGCTGCACGCCATCCTGCGCCGTCAGGAAGATTTCTACCCGTTTCTGAAGGACAACCGTGAGAA
GATCGAAAAAATTCTGACCTTCCGCATTCCGTACTATGTGGGTCCGCTGGCTCGTGGCAACAGCCGCTTT
GCCTGGATGACCCGCAAGAGCGAGGAAACCATCACCCCGTGGAACTTCGAGGAAGTGGTGGACAAAGGCG
CCAGCGCGCAGAGCTTCATTGAGCGTATGACCAACTTTGATAAGAACCTGCCGAACGAAAAAGTGCTGCC
GAAGCACAGCCTGCTGTACGAGTATTTCACCGTGTACAACGAACTGACCAAGGTGAAATATGTGACCGAG
GGTATGCGCAAGCCGGCCTTCCTGAGCGGCGAACAGAAGAAAGCGATCGTGGACCTGCTGTTTAAAACCA
ACCGTAAGGTGACCGTGAAGCAGCTGAAAGAGGATTATTTCAAGAAAATTGAATGCTTTGACAGCGTGGA
GATCAGCGGTGTGGAAGATCGTTTTAACGCGAGCCTGGGCACCTACCACGACCTGCTGAAAATCATTAAG
GATAAAGACTTCCTGGATAACGAGGAAAACGAGGACATCCTGGAAGATATTGTGCTGACCCTGACCCTGT
TTGAGGACCGTGAAATGATCGAGGAACGCCTGAAGACCTATGCCCACCTGTTCGATGACAAAGTGATGAA
ACAGCTGAAGCGCCGTCGCTACACCGGTTGGGGCCGTCTGAGCCGCAAACTGATCAACGGTATTCGCGAT
AAACAGAGCGGCAAGACCATCCTGGATTTTCTGAAGAGCGACGGTTTCGCGAACCGTAACTTTATGCAGC
TGATTCACGATGACAGCCTGACCTTCAAAGAGGACATCCAGAAGGCGCAGGTGAGCGGTCAGGGCGATAG
CCTGCACGAACATATTGCTAACCTGGCCGGTAGCCCGGCCATCAAGAAGGGCATCCTGCAAACCGTGAAG
GTGGTGGACGAGCTGGTGAAAGTGATGGGTCGTCACAAGCCGGAAAACATCGTGATTGAGATGGCCCGCG
AAAACCAGACCACCCAGAAAGGCCAGAAGAACAGCCGTGAGCGCATGAAGCGTATCGAGGAAGGCATCAA
GGAACTGGGCAGCCAGATCCTGAAGGAGCACCCGGTGGAAAACACCCAGCTGCAAAACGAGAAACTGTAC
CTGTACTACCTGCAAAACGGTCGTGACATGTATGTGGATCAGGAACTGGACATTAACCGCCTGAGCGATT
ATGACGTGGATGCGATCGTGCCGCAGAGCTTCCTGAAGGATGACAGCATTGACAACAAAGTGCTGACCCG
TAGCGATAAAAACCGCGGCAAGAGCGACAACGTGCCGAGCGAGGAAGTGGTGAAGAAAATGAAAAACTAC
TGGCGTCAGCTGCTGAACGCCAAACTGATCACCCAGCGTAAGTTTGACAACCTGACCAAAGCTGAGCGCG
GCGGTCTGAGCGAACTGGATAAAGCCGGTTTCATTAAGCGTCAGCTGGTGGAAACCCGCCAGATCACCAA
GCACGTGGCGCAGATTCTGGACAGCCGCATGAACACCAAGTATGACGAGAACGATAAACTGATCCGTGAA
GTGAAAGTGATCACCCTGAAGAGCAAACTGGTGAGCGATTTTCGTAAAGACTTCCAGTTTTACAAGGTGC
GCGAGATCAACAACTACCACCACGCTCACGACGCCTATCTGAACGCGGTGGTGGGCACCGCCCTGATCAA
GAAGTACCCGAAGCTGGAGAGCGAGTTCGTGTACGGCGACTACAAGGTGTATGATGTGCGTAAGATGATC
GCCAAAAGCGAGCAGGAAATTGGCGGCGGCGATAGCGGTGGTAGCAAGCGTCCGGCGGCTACCAAGAAAG
CGGGCCAGGCTAAGAAAAAGAAAGACTACAAAGATGACGATGACAAGGGTAGCGGCGCTACCAACTTCAG
CCTGCTGAAGCAGGCGGGCGACGTGGAGGAAAATCCGGGCCCGATGGCTAAACCGCTGAGCCAGGAGGAA
AGCACCCTGATCGAGCGCGCTACCGCCACCATTAACAGCATCCCGATTAGCGAAGACTATAGCGTGGCCA
GCGCCGCGCTGAGCAGCGATGGTCGTATTTTCACCGGCGTGAACGTGTACCACTTTACCGGTGGCCCGTG
CGCCGAGCTGGTGGTGCTGGGCACCGCCGCCGCCGCCGCCGCCGGCAACCTGACCTGCATCGTGGCGATT
GGTAACGAAAATCGTGGCATCCTGAGCCCGTGCGGCCGTTGCCGCCAGGTGCTGCTGGACCTGCATCCGG
GCATCAAGGCGATTGTGAAGGATAGCGACGGCCAACCGACCGCCGTGGGTATTCGTGAACTGCTGCCATC
CGGCTATGTTTGGGAGGGCTAAGATATCCAGCACAGTGGCGGCCGCTCGAGTCTAGAGGGCCCGTTTAAA
CCCGCTGATCAGCCTCGACTGTGCCTTCTAGTTGCCAGCCATCTGTTGTTTGCCCCTCCCCCGTGCCTTC
CTTGACCCTGGAAGGTGCCACTCCCACTGTCCTTTCCTAATAAAATGAGGAAATTGCATCGCATTGTCTG
AGTAGGTGTCATTCTATTCTGGGGGGTGGGGTGGGGCAGGACAGCAAGGGGGAGGATTGGGAAGACAATA
GCAGGCATGCTGGGGATGCGGTGGGCTCTATGGCTTCTGAGGCGGAAAGAACCAGCTGGGGCTCTAGGGG
GTATCCCC
[124 nt withheld, positions 7149-7272]
C
[91 nt withheld, positions 7274-7364]
A
[49 nt withheld, positions 7366-7414]
CCTTTGACGTTGGAGTCCACGTTCTTT
[37 nt withheld, positions 7442-7478]
ACCCTATCTCGGTCTATTCTTTTGATTTATAAGGGATTTTGCCGATTTCGGCCTATTGGTTAAAAAATGA
GCTGATTTAACAAAAATTTAACGCGAATTAATTCTGTGGAATGTGTGTCAGTTAGGGTGTGGAAAGTCCC
CAGGCTCCCCAGCAGGCAGAAGTATGCAAAGCATGCATCTCAATTAGTCAGCAACCAGGTGTGGAAAGTC
CCCAGGCTCCCCAGCAGGCAGAAGTATGCAAAGCATGCATCTCAATTAGTCAGCAACCATAGTCCCGCCC
CTAACTCCGCCCATCCCGCCCCTAACTCCGCCCAGTTCCGCCCATTCTCCGCCCCATGGCTGACTAATTT
TTTTTATTTATGCAGAGGCCGAGGCCGCCTCTGCCTCTGAGCTATTCCAGAAGTAGTGAGGAGGCTTTTT
TGGAGGCCTAGGCTTTTGCAAAAAGCTCCCGGGAGCTTGTATATCCATTTTCGGATCTGATCAAGAGACA
GGATGAGGATCGTTTCGCATGATTGAACAAGATGGATTGCACGCAGGTTCTCCGGCCGCTTGGGTGGAGA
GGCTATTCGGCTATGACTGGGCACAACAGACAATCGGCTGCTCTGATGCCGCCGTGTTCCGGCTGTCAGC
GCAGGGGCGCCCGGTTCTTTTTGTCAAGACCGACCTGTCCGGTGCCCTGAATGAACTGCAGGACGAGGCA
GCGCGGCTATCGTGGCTGGCCACGACGGGCGTTCCTTGCGCAGCTGTGCTCGACGTTGTCACTGAAGCGG
GAAGGGACTGGCTGCTATTGGGCGAAGTGCCGGGGCAGGATCTCCTGTCATCTCACCTTGCTCCTGCCGA
GAAAGTATCCATCATGGCTGATGCAATGCGGCGGCTGCATACGCTTGATCCGGCTACCTGCCCATTCGAC
CACCAAGCGAAACATCGCATCGAGCGAGCACGTACTCGGATGGAAGCCGGTCTTGTCGATCAGGATGATC
TGGACGAAGAGCATCAGGGGCTCGCGCCAGCCGAACTGTTCGCCAGGCTCAAGGCGCGCATGCCCGACGG
CGAGGATCTCGTCGTGACCCATGGCGATGCCTGCTTGCCGAATATCATGGTGGAAAATGGCCGCTTTTCT
GGATTCATCGACTGTGGCCGGCTGGGTGTGGCGGACCGCTATCAGGACATAGCGTTGGCTACCCGTGATA
TTGCTGAAGAGCTTGGCGGCGAATGGGCTGACCGCTTCCTCGTGCTTTACGGTATCGCCGCTCCCGATTC
GCAGCGCATCGCCTTCTATCGCCTTCTTGACGAGTTCTTCTGAGCGGGACTCTGGGGTTCGAAATGACCG
ACCAAGCGACGCCCAACCTGCCATCACGAGATTTCGATTCCACCGCCGCCTTCTATGAAAGGTTGGGCTT
CGGAATCGTTTTCCGGGACGCCGGCTGGATGATCCTCCAGCGCGGGGATCTCATGCTGGAGTTCTTCGCC
CACCCCAACTTGTTTATTGCAGCTTATAATGGTTACAAATAAAGCAATAGCATCACAAATTTCACAAATA
AAGCATTTTTTTCACTGCATTCTAGTTGTGGTTTGTCCAAACTCATCAATGTATCTTATCATGTCTGTAT
ACCGTCGACCTCTAGCTAGAGCTTGGCGTAATCATGGTCATAGCTGTTTCCTGTGTGAAATTGTTATCCG
CTCACAATTCCACACAACATACGAGCCGGAAGCATAAAGTGTAAAGCCTGGGGTGCCTAATGAGTGAGCT
AACTCACATTAATTGCGTTGCGCTCACTGCCCGCTTTCCAGTCGGGAAACCTGTCGTGCCAGCTGCATTA
ATGAATCGGCCAACGCGCGGGGAGAGGCGGTTTGCGTATTGGGCGCTCTTCCGCTTCCTCGCTCACTGAC
TCGCTGCGCTCGGTCGTTCGGCTGCGGCGAGCGGTATCAGCTCACTCAAAGGCGGTAATACGGTTATCCA
CAGAATCAGGGGATAACGCAGGAAAGAACATGTGAGCAAAAGGCCAGCAAAAGGCCAGGAACCGTAAAAA
GGCCGCGTTGCTGGCGTTTTTCCATAGGCTCCGCCCCCCTGACGAGCATCACAAAAATCGACGCTCAAGT
CAGAGGTGGCGAAACCCGACAGGACTATAAAGATACCAGGCGTTTCCCCCTGGAAGCTCCCTCGTGCGCT
CTCCTGTTCCGACCCTGCCGCTTACCGGATACCTGTCCGCCTTTCTCCCTTCGGGAAGCGTGGCGCTTTC
TCATAGCTCACGCTGTAGGTATCTCAGTTCGGTGTAGGTCGTTCGCTCCAAGCTGGGCTGTGTGCACGAA
CCCCCCGTTCAGCCCGACCGCTGCGCCTTATCCGGTAACTATCGTCTTGAGTCCAACCCGGTAAGACACG
ACTTATCGCCACTGGCAGCAGCCACTGGTAACAGGATTAGCAGAGCGAGGTATGTAGGCGGTGCTACAGA
GTTCTTGAAGTGGTGGCCTAACTACGGCTACACTAGAAGAACAGTATTTGGTATCTGCGCTCTGCTGAAG
CCAGTTACCTTCGGAAAAAGAGTTGGTAGCTCTTGATCCGGCAAACAAACCACCGCTGGTAGCGGTGGTT
TTTTTGTTTGCAAGCAGCAGATTACGCGCAGAAAAAAAGGATCTCAAGAAGATCCTTTGATCTTTTCTAC
GGGGTCTGACGCTCAGTGGAACGAAAACTCACGTTAAGGGATTTTGGTCATGAGATTATCAAAAAGGATC
TTCACCTAGATCCTTTTAAATTAAAAATGAAGTTTTAAATCAATCTAAAGTATATATGAGTAAACTTGGT
CTGACAGTTACCAATGCTTAATCAGTGAGGCACCTATCTCAGCGATCTGTCTATTTCGTTCATCCATAGT
TGCCTGACTCCCCGTCGTGTAGATAACTACGATACGGGAGGGCTTACCATCTGGCCCCAGTGCTGCAATG
ATACCGCGAGACCCACGCTCACCGGCTCCAGATTTATCAGCAATAAACCAGCCAGCCGGAAGGGCCGAGC
GCAGAAGTGGTCCTGCAACTTTATCCGCCTCCATCCAGTCTATTAATTGTTGCCGGGAAGCTAGAGTAAG
TAGTTCGCCAGTTAATAGTTTGCGCAACGTTGTTGCCATTGCTACAGGCATCGTGGTGTCACGCTCGTCG
TTTGGTATGGCTTCATTCAGCTCCGGTTCCCAACGATCAAGGCGAGTTACATGATCCCCCATGTTGTGCA
AAAAAGCGGTTAGCTCCTTCGGTCCTCCGATCGTTGTCAGAAGTAAGTTGGCCGCAGTGTTATCACTCAT
GGTTATGGCAGCACTGCATAATTCTCTTACTGTCATGCCATCCGTAAGATGCTTTTCTGTGACTGGTGAG
TACTCAACCAAGTCATTCTGAGAATAGTGTATGCGGCGACCGAGTTGCTCTTGCCCGGCGTCAATACGGG
ATAATACCGCGCCACATAGCAGAACTTTAAAAGTGCTCATCATTGGAAAACGTTCTTCGGGGCGAAAACT
CTCAAGGATCTTACCGCTGTTGAGATCCAGTTCGATGTAACCCACTCGTGCACCCAACTGATCTTCAGCA
TCTTTTACTTTCACCAGCGTTTCTGGGTGAGCAAAAACAGGAAGGCAAAATGCCGCAAAAAAGGGAATAA
GGGCGACACGGAAATGTTGAATACTCATACTCTTCCTTTTTCAATATTATTGAAGCATTTATCAGGGTTA
TTGTCTCATGAGCGGATACATATTTGAATGTATTTAGAAAAATAAACAAATAGGGGTTCCGCGCACATTT
CCCCGAAAAGTGCCACCTGACGTCGACGGATCGGGAGATCTCCCGATCCCCTATGGTGCACTCTCAGTAC
AATCTGCTCTGATGCCGCATAG
Features (pLannotate 1.2.2; 26 found; start..end, strand, type, name):
    167..546     +  enhancer       CMV enhancer: human cytomegalovirus immediate early enhancer
    547..750     +  promoter       CMV promoter: human cytomegalovirus (CMV) immediate early promoter
    746..779     +  LTR            5' LTR (truncated) (fragment): truncated 5' long terminal repeat (LTR) from HIV-1
    795..813     +  promoter       T7 promoter: promoter for bacteriophage T7 RNA polymerase
    861..1340    +  CDS            tadA: TADA_ECOLI - Also known as yfhC. Experimental evidence at protein level: Swiss-Prot protein existence level 1. Catalyzes the deamination of adenosine to inosine at the wobble position 34 of tRNA(Arg2). Essential for cell viability. From Escherichia coli (strain K12).
   1461..1955    +  CDS            tadA: TADA_ECOLI - Also known as yfhC. Experimental evidence at protein level: Swiss-Prot protein existence level 1. Catalyzes the deamination of adenosine to inosine at the wobble position 34 of tRNA(Arg2). Essential for cell viability. From Escherichia coli (strain K12).
   2088..3107    +  CDS            cas9 (fragment): CAS9_STRP1 - Also known as csn1 From Streptococcus pyogenes serotype M1.
   3168..6254    +  CDS            cas9 (fragment): CAS9_STRP1 - Also known as csn1 From Streptococcus pyogenes serotype M1.
   6324..6347    +  CDS            3xFLAG (fragment): three tandem FLAG® epitope tags, followed by an enterokinase cleavage site
   6390..6412    +  CDS            T2A (fragment): 2A peptide from Thosea asigna virus capsid protein Eukaryotic ribosomes fail to insert a peptide bond between the Gly and Pro residues, yielding separate polypeptides.
   6423..6809    +  CDS            bsd: BSD_ASPTE - Experimental evidence at protein level: Swiss-Prot protein existence level 1. Catalyzes the deamination of the cytosine moiety of the antibiotics blasticidin S, cytomycin and acetylblasticidin S. From Aspergillus terreus.
   6879..7103    +  polyA_signal   bGH poly(A) signal: bovine growth hormone polyadenylation signal
   7107..7128    +  promoter       SV40 promoter (fragment): SV40 enhancer and early promoter
   7149..7577    +  rep_origin     f1 ori (sequence partly withheld): f1 bacteriophage origin of replication; arrow indicates direction of (+) strand synthesis
   7591..7920    +  promoter       SV40 promoter: SV40 enhancer and early promoter
   7987..8778    +  CDS            neo: KKA2_KLEPN - Also known as kan, nptII. Experimental evidence at protein level: Swiss-Prot protein existence level 1. Resistance to kanamycin, neomycin, paromomycin, ribostamycin, butirosin and gentamicin B. From Klebsiella pneumoniae.
   8802..8960    +  CDS            ble (fragment): BLE_KLEPN - Experimental evidence at protein level: Swiss-Prot protein existence level 1. Binding protein with a strong affinity to the bleomycin family of antibiotics. Binds to CL990; an antimitotic-antibiotic compound. From Klebsiella pneumoniae.
   8955..9076    +  polyA_signal   SV40 poly(A) signal: SV40 polyadenylation signal
   9147..9169    -  protein_bind   lac operator (fragment): The lac repressor binds to the lac operator to inhibit transcription in E. coli. This inhibition can be relieved by adding lactose or isopropyl-β-D-thiogalactopyranoside (IPTG). lac repressor encoded by lacI
   9173..9203    -  promoter       lac promoter: promoter for the E. coli lac operon
   9218..9239    -  protein_bind   CAP binding site: CAP binding activates transcription in the presence of cAMP. E. coli catabolite activator protein
   9252..9344    -  CDS            lacI (fragment): lac repressor; lacI; The lac repressor binds to the lac operator to inhibit transcription in E. coli. This inhibition can be relieved by adding lactose or isopropyl-β-D-thiogalactopyranoside (IPTG).
   9527..10115   -  rep_origin     ori: high-copy-number ColE1/pMB1/pBR322/pUC origin of replication
  10286..11146   -  CDS            AmpR: β-lactamase; bla; confers resistance to ampicillin, carbenicillin, and related antibiotics
  11147..11251   -  promoter       AmpR promoter: bla
  11310..12      -  misc_feature   bom (fragment) (across the origin): basis of mobility region from pBR322
