[The description below was written by a language model from this plasmid's Addgene catalogue record and pLannotate feature annotations shown in this document.]
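Description:
S1 1029 CP ABEMax strategy 1 is an 11.35 kb mammalian expression plasmid built on pcDNA3.1(+) for delivering a CRISPR adenine base editor by transfection. It is maintained in E. coli through a high-copy ColE1/pUC-type origin with ampicillin selection (AmpR under its own bla promoter). It also retains the backbone's f1 origin and small lac promoter/operator remnants.

The payload is a single long open reading frame driven by the CMV enhancer and immediate-early promoter, with a T7 promoter just upstream of the coding region. Two E. coli tadA coding segments come first. According to the record, these are a wild-type TadA monomer coupled to an evolved TadA monomer, the ABEMax deaminase arrangement, placed at the N-terminus. They are followed by two Streptococcus pyogenes Cas9 fragments in rearranged order, a roughly 1 kb piece and then a roughly 3.1 kb piece. This layout fits the stated design, a circular permutant of the SpyCas9 nickase whose new termini lie at amino acid 1029. A FLAG-type epitope fragment follows the Cas9 sequence. A T2A peptide then links the editor to the blasticidin S deaminase gene (bsd), so the editor and the resistance marker are translated from one transcript as separate proteins. The bGH polyadenylation signal terminates this transcript. The backbone's SV40 promoter–neo–SV40 poly(A) cassette is also annotated, although the catalogue lists only blasticidin as the mammalian selectable marker.

No guide RNA cassette appears in the feature table, so a guide would presumably need to be supplied separately. The plasmid comes from work on engineering adenine base editor architectures for improved on-target DNA editing and reduced RNA off-target activity.
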