Addgene plasmid #135357: S1 1029 CP ABEMax strategy 1
Purpose: Expression of circular permutant of nSpyCas9 at amino acid position 1029 encoding ABEMax (wildtype Tada monomer coupled with evolved Tada monomer) at the N-terminus
Depositing lab: Alex Hewitt. Depositing organization: University of Tasmania. Publication: Engineering domain-inlaid SaCas9 adenine base editors with reduced RNA off-targets and increased on-target DNA editing. Nguyen Tran MT, Mohd Khalid MKN, Wang Q, Walker JKR, Lidgerwood GE, Dilworth KL, Lisowski L, Pebay A, Hewitt AW. Nat Commun. 2020 Sep 25;11(1):4871. doi: 10.1038/s41467-020-18715-y. PubMed 32978399.
Backbone
  Vector backbone: pcDNA3.1(+)
  Vector type: Mammalian Expression, CRISPR
  Selectable markers: Blasticidin
Growth in bacteria
  Bacterial resistance: Ampicillin, 100 μg/mL
  Growth temperature: 30°C
  Growth strain: NEB Stable
  Copy number: High Copy
Gene/Insert
  Gene/Insert name: ABEMax-nSpyCas9 aa 1029
  Species: Synthetic
  Mutation: WT
  Cloning method: Restriction Enzyme; 5′ cloning site Unknown (unknown if destroyed)
Terms and licenses: Academic/Nonprofit Terms; Industry Terms: Not Available to Industry
How to cite: S1 1029 CP ABEMax strategy 1 was a gift from Alex Hewitt (Addgene plasmid # 135357 ; http://n2t.net/addgene:135357 ; RRID:Addgene_135357)
