>Addgene plasmid #135357 | S1 1029 CP ABEMax strategy 1 | depositor partial sequence | sequence record 261033 | insert: circular permutation at position 1029 spyCas9 (D10A) with N terminus ABEMax
GGTACCGCCACCATGTCTGAAGTCGAGTTTAGCCACGAGTATTGGATGAGGCACGCACTGACCCTGGCAA
AGCGAGCATGGGATGAAAGAGAAGTCCCCGTGGGCGCCGTGCTGGTGCACAACAATAGAGTGATCGGAGA
GGGATGGAACAGGCCAATCGGCCGCCACGACCCTACCGCACACGCAGAGATCATGGCACTGAGGCAGGGA
GGCCTGGTCATGCAGAATTACCGCCTGATCGATGCCACCCTGTATGTGACACTGGAGCCATGCGTGATGT
GCGCAGGAGCAATGATCCACAGCAGGATCGGAAGAGTGGTGTTCGGAGCACGGGACGCCAAGACCGGCGC
AGCAGGCTCCCTGATGGATGTGCTGCACCACCCCGGCATGAACCACCGGGTGGAGATCACAGAGGGAATC
CTGGCAGACGAGTGCGCCGCCCTGCTGAGCGATTTCTTTAGAATGCGGAGACAGGAGATCAAGGCCCAGA
AGAAGGCACAGAGCTCCACCGACTCTGGAGGATCTAGCGGAGGATCCTCTGGAAGCGAGACACCAGGCAC
AAGCGAGTCCGCCACACCAGAGAGCTCCGGCGGCTCCTCCGGAGGATCCTCTGAGGTGGAGTTTTCCCAC
GAGTACTGGATGAGACATGCCCTGACCCTGGCCAAGAGGGCACGCGATGAGAGGGAGGTGCCTGTGGGAG
CCGTGCTGGTGCTGAACAATAGAGTGATCGGCGAGGGCTGGAACAGAGCCATCGGCCTGCACGACCCAAC
AGCCCATGCCGAAATTATGGCCCTGAGACAGGGCGGCCTGGTCATGCAGAACTACAGACTGATTGACGCC
ACCCTGTACGTGACATTCGAGCCTTGCGTGATGTGCGCCGGCGCCATGATCCACTCTAGGATCGGCCGCG
TGGTGTTTGGCGTGAGGAACGCAAAAACCGGCGCCGCAGGCTCCCTGATGGACGTGCTGCACTACCCCGG
CATGAATCACCGCGTCGAAATTACCGAGGGAATCCTGGCAGATGAATGTGCCGCCCTGCTGTGCTATTTC
TTTCGGATGCCTAGACAGGTGTTCAATGCTCAGAAGAAGGCCCAGAGCTCCACCGACCCGAAGAAAAAGC
GTAAAGTGGGTAGCAGCGGCAGCCCGAAAAAGAAACGCAAAGTGGGTAGCGACGCTCTGGATGACTTCGA
CCTGGATATGCTGGGCAGCGACGCCCTGGATGACTTTGGCGGTGGCAGCATAGGCAAGGCAACCGCTAAG
TATTTTTTTTACAGCAACATCATGAACTTCTTTAAGACCGAGATTACCCTGGCCAACGGTGAAATCCGTA
AACGCCCGCTGATTGAAACCAACGGTGAAACCGGCGAAATCGTGTGGGACAAGGGCCGTGATTTTGCGAC
CGTGCGCAAAGTGCTGTCCATGCCGCAGGTGAACATTGTGAAGAAAACCGAGGTGCAGACCGGCGGTTTC
AGCAAGGAAAGCATTCTGCCGAAACGTAACAGCGACAAGCTGATCGCCCGCAAGAAAGATTGGGACCCGA
AGAAATACGGCGGTTTCGATAGCCCGACCGTGGCTTATAGCGTGCTGGTGGTGGCCAAAGTGGAGAAGGG
TAAAAGCAAGAAACTGAAGAGCGTGAAAGAACTGCTGGGCATCACCATTATGGAGCGTAGCAGCTTCGAA
AAGAACCCGATCGACTTTCTGGAGGCGAAGGGTTACAAGGAAGTGAAGAAAGATCTGATCATTAAGCTGC
CGAAATACAGCCTGTTTGAGCTGGAAAATGGTCGTAAACGTATGCTGGCCAGCGCCGGCGAGCTGCAAAA
GGGCAACGAACTGGCGCTGCCGAGCAAATATGTGAACTTCCTGTACCTGGCCAGCCACTATGAGAAGCTG
AAAGGTAGCCCGGAGGACAACGAACAGAAGCAGCTGTTTGTGGAGCAGCACAAACACTATCTGGATGAGA
TCATTGAACAGATCAGCGAGTTCAGCAAGCGTGTGATTCTGGCGGACGCTAACCTGGATAAAGTGCTGAG
CGCCTACAACAAACACCGTGACAAGCCGATCCGCGAGCAGGCGGAAAACATCATTCACCTGTTCACCCTG
ACCAACCTGGGTGCGCCGGCCGCGTTCAAGTACTTTGACACCACCATTGATCGTAAACGCTATACCAGCA
CCAAGGAGGTGCTGGATGCTACCCTGATCCACCAGAGCATTACCGGCCTGTACGAAACCCGTATTGATCT
GAGCCAGCTGGGCGGTGACGGCGGTAGCGGCGGTAGCGGCGGTAGCGGCGGTAGCGGCGGTAGCGGCGGT
AGCGGCGGTGACAAGAAATATAGCATCGGTCTGGCGATTGGCACCAACAGCGTGGGTTGGGCTGTGATCA
CCGATGAGTACAAGGTGCCGAGCAAGAAGTTCAAGGTGCTGGGCAACACCGACCGCCACAGCATCAAGAA
AAACCTGATTGGTGCCCTGCTGTTTGATAGCGGTGAAACCGCCGAGGCCACCCGTCTGAAGCGCACCGCC
CGTCGCCGTTACACCCGTCGTAAAAACCGTATCTGCTACCTGCAAGAGATTTTCAGCAACGAAATGGCCA
AAGTGGACGATAGCTTCTTTCACCGCCTGGAGGAGAGCTTCCTGGTGGAGGAAGACAAGAAACACGAGCG
TCACCCGATCTTTGGCAACATTGTGGATGAGGTGGCTTACCACGAAAAGTATCCGACCATCTACCACCTG
CGTAAGAAACTGGTGGATAGCACCGACAAGGCCGATCTGCGCCTGATCTATCTGGCTCTGGCCCACATGA
TCAAGTTCCGTGGTCACTTTCTGATCGAGGGCGACCTGAACCCGGATAACAGCGATGTGGACAAGCTGTT
CATCCAGCTGGTGCAGACCTACAACCAGCTGTTTGAGGAAAACCCGATTAACGCCAGCGGTGTGGACGCG
AAGGCTATCCTGAGCGCGCGTCTGAGCAAAAGCCGCCGTCTGGAGAACCTGATCGCGCAGCTGCCGGGTG
AAAAGAAAAACGGTCTGTTTGGCAACCTGATTGCTCTGAGCCTGGGCCTGACCCCGAACTTCAAAAGCAA
CTTTGACCTGGCGGAGGATGCTAAGCTGCAACTGAGCAAGGATACCTATGACGATGACCTGGACAACCTG
CTGGCGCAGATCGGCGACCAGTACGCTGATCTGTTCCTGGCTGCCAAGAACCTGAGCGATGCGATCCTGC
TGAGCGACATTCTGCGTGTGAACACCGAGATTACCAAGGCCCCGCTGAGCGCGAGCATGATCAAACGCTA
TGATGAACACCACCAGGACCTGACCCTGCTGAAAGCTCTGGTGCGTCAGCAGCTGCCGGAGAAGTACAAA
GAAATCTTCTTTGACCAGAGCAAGAACGGTTACGCCGGCTATATTGATGGCGGTGCGAGCCAGGAGGAGT
TCTACAAGTTTATCAAACCGATTCTGGAGAAAATGGACGGCACCGAGGAACTGCTGGTGAAGCTGAACCG
TGAAGATCTGCTGCGTAAACAGCGCACCTTCGACAACGGTAGCATCCCGCACCAGATTCACCTGGGTGAG
CTGCACGCCATCCTGCGCCGTCAGGAAGATTTCTACCCGTTTCTGAAGGACAACCGTGAGAAGATCGAAA
AAATTCTGACCTTCCGCATTCCGTACTATGTGGGTCCGCTGGCTCGTGGCAACAGCCGCTTTGCCTGGAT
GACCCGCAAGAGCGAGGAAACCATCACCCCGTGGAACTTCGAGGAAGTGGTGGACAAAGGCGCCAGCGCG
CAGAGCTTCATTGAGCGTATGACCAACTTTGATAAGAACCTGCCGAACGAAAAAGTGCTGCCGAAGCACA
GCCTGCTGTACGAGTATTTCACCGTGTACAACGAACTGACCAAGGTGAAATATGTGACCGAGGGTATGCG
CAAGCCGGCCTTCCTGAGCGGCGAACAGAAGAAAGCGATCGTGGACCTGCTGTTTAAAACCAACCGTAAG
GTGACCGTGAAGCAGCTGAAAGAGGATTATTTCAAGAAAATTGAATGCTTTGACAGCGTGGAGATCAGCG
GTGTGGAAGATCGTTTTAACGCGAGCCTGGGCACCTACCACGACCTGCTGAAAATCATTAAGGATAAAGA
CTTCCTGGATAACGAGGAAAACGAGGACATCCTGGAAGATATTGTGCTGACCCTGACCCTGTTTGAGGAC
CGTGAAATGATCGAGGAACGCCTGAAGACCTATGCCCACCTGTTCGATGACAAAGTGATGAAACAGCTGA
AGCGCCGTCGCTACACCGGTTGGGGCCGTCTGAGCCGCAAACTGATCAACGGTATTCGCGATAAACAGAG
CGGCAAGACCATCCTGGATTTTCTGAAGAGCGACGGTTTCGCGAACCGTAACTTTATGCAGCTGATTCAC
GATGACAGCCTGACCTTCAAAGAGGACATCCAGAAGGCGCAGGTGAGCGGTCAGGGCGATAGCCTGCACG
AACATATTGCTAACCTGGCCGGTAGCCCGGCCATCAAGAAGGGCATCCTGCAAACCGTGAAGGTGGTGGA
CGAGCTGGTGAAAGTGATGGGTCGTCACAAGCCGGAAAACATCGTGATTGAGATGGCCCGCGAAAACCAG
ACCACCCAGAAAGGCCAGAAGAACAGCCGTGAGCGCATGAAGCGTATCGAGGAAGGCATCAAGGAACTGG
GCAGCCAGATCCTGAAGGAGCACCCGGTGGAAAACACCCAGCTGCAAAACGAGAAACTGTACCTGTACTA
CCTGCAAAACGGTCGTGACATGTATGTGGATCAGGAACTGGACATTAACCGCCTGAGCGATTATGACGTG
GATGCGATCGTGCCGCAGAGCTTCCTGAAGGATGACAGCATTGACAACAAAGTGCTGACCCGTAGCGATA
AAAACCGCGGCAAGAGCGACAACGTGCCGAGCGAGGAAGTGGTGAAGAAAATGAAAAACTACTGGCGTCA
GCTGCTGAACGCCAAACTGATCACCCAGCGTAAGTTTGACAACCTGACCAAAGCTGAGCGCGGCGGTCTG
AGCGAACTGGATAAAGCCGGTTTCATTAAGCGTCAGCTGGTGGAAACCCGCCAGATCACCAAGCACGTGG
CGCAGATTCTGGACAGCCGCATGAACACCAAGTATGACGAGAACGATAAACTGATCCGTGAAGTGAAAGT
GATCACCCTGAAGAGCAAACTGGTGAGCGATTTTCGTAAAGACTTCCAGTTTTACAAGGTGCGCGAGATC
AACAACTACCACCACGCTCACGACGCCTATCTGAACGCGGTGGTGGGCACCGCCCTGATCAAGAAGTACC
CGAAGCTGGAGAGCGAGTTCGTGTACGGCGACTACAAGGTGTATGATGTGCGTAAGATGATCGCCAAAAG
CGAGCAGGAAATTGGCGGCGGCGATAGCGGTGGTAGCAAGCGTCCGGCGGCTACCAAGAAAGCGGGCCAG
GCTAAGAAAAAGAAAGACTACAAAGATGACGATGACAAGGGTAGCGGCGCTACCAACTTCAGCCTGCTGA
AGCAGGCGGGCGACGTGGAGGAAAATCCGGGCCCGATGGCTAAACCGCTGAGCCAGGAGGAAAGCACCCT
GATCGAGCGCGCTACCGCCACCATTAACAGCATCCCGATTAGCGAAGACTATAGCGTGGCCAGCGCCGCG
CTGAGCAGCGATGGTCGTATTTTCACCGGCGTGAACGTGTACCACTTTACCGGTGGCCCGTGCGCCGAGC
TGGTGGTGCTGGGCACCGCCGCCGCCGCCGCCGCCGGCAACCTGACCTGCATCGTGGCGATTGGTAACGA
AAATCGTGGCATCCTGAGCCCGTGCGGCCGTTGCCGCCAGGTGCTGCTGGACCTGCATCCGGGCATCAAG
GCGATTGTGAAGGATAGCGACGGCCAACCGACCGCCGTGGGTATTCGTGAACTGCTGCCATCCGGCTATG
TTTGGGAGGGCTAA
